>Addgene plasmid #78071 | NADK gRNA (BRDN0001146533) | addgene full sequence | sequence record 189077 | Addgene Assembled Sequence
CCCGGGTGCAAAGATGGATAAAGTTTTAAACAGAGAGGAATCTTTGCAGCTAATGGACCTTCTAGGTCTT
GAAAGGAGTGGGAATTGGCTCCGGTGCCCGTCAGTGGGCAGAGCGCACATCGCCCACAGTCCCCGAGAAG
TTGGGGGGAGGGGTCGGCAATTGATCCGGTGCCTAGAGAAGGTGGCGCGGGGTAAACTGGGAAAGTGATG
TCGTGTACTGGCTCCGCCTTTTTCCCGAGGGTGGGGGAGAACCGTATATAAGTGCAGTAGTCGCCGTGAA
CGTTCTTTTTCGCAACGGGTTTGCCGCCAGAACACAGGTAAGTGCCGTGTGTGGTTCCCGCGGGCCTGGC
CTCTTTACGGGTTATGGCCCTTGCGTGCCTTGAATTACTTCCACCTGGCTGCAGTACGTGATTCTTGATC
CCGAGCTTCGGGTTGGAAGTGGGTGGGAGAGTTCGAGGCCTTGCGCTTAAGGAGCCCCTTCGCCTCGTGC
TTGAGTTGAGGCCTGGCCTGGGCGCTGGGGCCGCCGCGTGCGAATCTGGTGGCACCTTCGCGCCTGTCTC
GCTGCTTTCGATAAGTCTCTAGCCATTTAAAATTTTTGATGACCTGCTGCGACGCTTTTTTTCTGGCAAG
ATAGTCTTGTAAATGCGGGCCAAGATCTGCACACTGGTATTTCGGTTTTTGGGGCCGCGGGCGGCGACGG
GGCCCGTGCGTCCCAGCGCACATGTTCGGCGAGGCGGGGCCTGCGAGCGCGGCCACCGAGAATCGGACGG
GGGTAGTCTCAAGCTGGCCGGCCTGCTCTGGTGCCTGGCCTCGCGCCGCCGTGTATCGCCCCGCCCTGGG
CGGCAAGGCTGGCCCGGTCGGCACCAGTTGCGTGAGCGGAAAGATGGCCGCTTCCCGGCCCTGCTGCAGG
GAGCTCAAAATGGAGGACGCGGCGCTCGGGAGAGCGGGCGGGTGAGTCACCCACACAAAGGAAAAGGGCC
TTTCCGTCCTCAGCCGTCGCTTCATGTGACTCCACGGAGTACCGGGCGCCGTCCAGGCACCTCGATTAGT
TCTCGAGCTTTTGGAGTACGTCGTCTTTAGGTTGGGGGGAGGGGTTTTATGCGATGGAGTTTCCCCACAC
TGAGTGGGTGGAGACTGAAGTTAGGCCAGCTTGGCACTTGATGTAATTCTCCTTGGAATTTGCCCTTTTT
GAGTTTGGATCTTGGTTCATTCTCAAGCCTCAGACAGTGGTTCAAAGTTTTTTTCTTCCATTTCAGGTGT
CGTGACGTACGGCCACCATGACCGAGTACAAGCCCACGGTGCGCCTCGCCACCCGCGACGACGTCCCCAG
GGCCGTACGCACCCTCGCCGCCGCGTTCGCCGACTACCCCGCCACGCGCCACACCGTCGATCCGGACCGC
CACATCGAGCGGGTCACCGAGCTGCAAGAACTCTTCCTCACGCGCGTCGGGCTCGACATCGGCAAGGTGT
GGGTCGCGGACGACGGCGCCGCCGTGGCGGTCTGGACCACGCCGGAGAGCGTCGAAGCGGGGGCGGTGTT
CGCCGAGATCGGCCCGCGCATGGCCGAGTTGAGCGGTTCCCGGCTGGCCGCGCAGCAACAGATGGAAGGC
CTCCTGGCGCCGCACCGGCCCAAGGAGCCCGCGTGGTTCCTGGCCACCGTCGGAGTCTCGCCCGACCACC
AGGGCAAGGGTCTGGGCAGCGCCGTCGTGCTCCCCGGAGTGGAGGCGGCCGAGCGCGCCGGGGTGCCCGC
CTTCCTGGAGACCTCCGCGCCCCGCAACCTCCCCTTCTACGAGCGGCTCGGCTTCACCGTCACCGCCGAC
GTCGAGGTGCCCGAAGGACCGCGCACCTGGTGCATGACCCGCAAGCCCGGTGCCTGAACGCGTTAAGTCG
ACAATCAACCTCTGGATTACAAAATTTGTGAAAGATTGACTGGTATTCTTAACTATGTTGCTCCTTTTAC
GCTATGTGGATACGCTGCTTTAATGCCTTTGTATCATGCTATTGCTTCCCGTATGGCTTTCATTTTCTCC
TCCTTGTATAAATCCTGGTTGCTGTCTCTTTATGAGGAGTTGTGGCCCGTTGTCAGGCAACGTGGCGTGG
TGTGCACTGTGTTTGCTGACGCAACCCCCACTGGTTGGGGCATTGCCACCACCTGTCAGCTCCTTTCCGG
GACTTTCGCTTTCCCCCTCCCTATTGCCACGGCGGAACTCATCGCCGCCTGCCTTGCCCGCTGCTGGACA
GGGGCTCGGCTGTTGGGCACTGACAATTCCGTGGTGTTGTCGGGGAAATCATCGTCCTTTCCTTGGCTGC
TCGCCTGTGTTGCCACCTGGATTCTGCGCGGGACGTCCTTCTGCTACGTCCCTTCGGCCCTCAATCCAGC
GGACCTTCCTTCCCGCGGCCTGCTGCCGGCTCTGCGGCCTCTTCCGCGTCTTCGCCTTCGCCCTCAGACG
AGTCGGATCTCCCTTTGGGCCGCCTCCCCGCGTCGACTTTAAGACCAATGACTTACAAGGCAGCTGTAGA
TCTTAGCCACTTTTTAAAAGAAAAGGGGGGACTGGAAGGGCTAATTCACTCCCAACGAAGACAAGATCTG
CTTTTTGCTTGTACTGGGTCTCTCTGGTTAGACCAGATCTGAGCCTGGGAGCTCTCTGGCTAACTAGGGA
ACCCACTGCTTAAGCCTCAATAAAGCTTGCCTTGAGTGCTTCAAGTAGTGTGTGCCCGTCTGTTGTGTGA
CTCTGGTAACTAGAGATCCCTCAGACCCTTTTAGTCAGTGTGGAAAATCTCTAGCAGTACGTATAGTAGT
TCATGTCATCTTATTATTCAGTATTTATAACTTGCAAAGAAATGAATATCAGAGAGTGAGAGGAACTTGT
TTATTGCAGCTTATAATGGTTACAAATAAAGCAATAGCATCACAAATTTCACAAATAAAGCATTTTTTTC
ACTGCATTCTAGTTGTGGTTTGTCCAAACTCATCAATGTATCTTATCATGTCTGGCTCTAGCTATCCCGC
CCCTAACTCCGCCCATCCCGCCCCTAACTCCGCCCAGTTCCGCCCATTCTCCGCCCCATGGCTGACTAAT
TTTTTTTATTTATGCAGAGGCCGAGGCCGCCTCGGCCTCTGAGCTATTCCAGAAGTAGTGAGGAGGCTTT
TTTGGAGGCCTAGGGACGTACCCAATTCGCCCTATAGTGAGTCGTATTACGCGCGCTCACTGGCCGTCGT
TTTACAACGTCGTGACTGGGAAAACCCTGGCGTTACCCAACTTAATCGCCTTGCAGCACATCCCCCTTTC
GCCAGCTGGCGTAATAGCGAAGAGGCCCGCACCGATCGCCCTTCCCAACAGTTGCGCAGCCTGAATGGCG
AATGGG
[124 nt withheld, positions 3367-3490]
C
[91 nt withheld, positions 3492-3582]
A
[49 nt withheld, positions 3584-3632]
CCTTTGACGTTGGAGTCCACGTTCTTT
[37 nt withheld, positions 3660-3696]
ACCCTATCTCGGTCTATTCTTTTGATTTATAAGGGATTTTGCCGATTTCGGCCTATTGGTTAAAAAATGA
GCTGATTTAACAAAAATTTAACGCGAATTTTAACAAAATATTAACGCTTACAATTTAGGTGGCACTTTTC
GGGGAAATGTGCGCGGAACCCCTATTTGTTTATTTTTCTAAATACATTCAAATATGTATCCGCTCATGAG
ACAATAACCCTGATAAATGCTTCAATAATATTGAAAAAGGAAGAGTATGAGTATTCAACATTTCCGTGTC
GCCCTTATTCCCTTTTTTGCGGCATTTTGCCTTCCTGTTTTTGCTCACCCAGAAACGCTGGTGAAAGTAA
AAGATGCTGAAGATCAGTTGGGTGCACGAGTGGGTTACATCGAACTGGATCTCAACAGCGGTAAGATCCT
TGAGAGTTTTCGCCCCGAAGAACGTTTTCCAATGATGAGCACTTTTAAAGTTCTGCTATGTGGCGCGGTA
TTATCCCGTATTGACGCCGGGCAAGAGCAACTCGGTCGCCGCATACACTATTCTCAGAATGACTTGGTTG
AGTACTCACCAGTCACAGAAAAGCATCTTACGGATGGCATGACAGTAAGAGAATTATGCAGTGCTGCCAT
AACCATGAGTGATAACACTGCGGCCAACTTACTTCTGACAACGATCGGAGGACCGAAGGAGCTAACCGCT
TTTTTGCACAACATGGGGGATCATGTAACTCGCCTTGATCGTTGGGAACCGGAGCTGAATGAAGCCATAC
CAAACGACGAGCGTGACACCACGATGCCTGTAGCAATGGCAACAACGTTGCGCAAACTATTAACTGGCGA
ACTACTTACTCTAGCTTCCCGGCAACAATTAATAGACTGGATGGAGGCGGATAAAGTTGCAGGACCACTT
CTGCGCTCGGCCCTTCCGGCTGGCTGGTTTATTGCTGATAAATCTGGAGCCGGTGAGCGTGGGTCTCGCG
GTATCATTGCAGCACTGGGGCCAGATGGTAAGCCCTCCCGTATCGTAGTTATCTACACGACGGGGAGTCA
GGCAACTATGGATGAACGAAATAGACAGATCGCTGAGATAGGTGCCTCACTGATTAAGCATTGGTAACTG
TCAGACCAAGTTTACTCATATATACTTTAGATTGATTTAAAACTTCATTTTTAATTTAAAAGGATCTAGG
TGAAGATCCTTTTTGATAATCTCATGACCAAAATCCCTTAACGTGAGTTTTCGTTCCACTGAGCGTCAGA
CCCCGTAGAAAAGATCAAAGGATCTTCTTGAGATCCTTTTTTTCTGCGCGTAATCTGCTGCTTGCAAACA
AAAAAACCACCGCTACCAGCGGTGGTTTGTTTGCCGGATCAAGAGCTACCAACTCTTTTTCCGAAGGTAA
CTGGCTTCAGCAGAGCGCAGATACCAAATACTGTTCTTCTAGTGTAGCCGTAGTTAGGCCACCACTTCAA
GAACTCTGTAGCACCGCCTACATACCTCGCTCTGCTAATCCTGTTACCAGTGGCTGCTGCCAGTGGCGAT
AAGTCGTGTCTTACCGGGTTGGACTCAAGACGATAGTTACCGGATAAGGCGCAGCGGTCGGGCTGAACGG
GGGGTTCGTGCACACAGCCCAGCTTGGAGCGAACGACCTACACCGAACTGAGATACCTACAGCGTGAGCT
ATGAGAAAGCGCCACGCTTCCCGAAGGGAGAAAGGCGGACAGGTATCCGGTAAGCGGCAGGGTCGGAACA
GGAGAGCGCACGAGGGAGCTTCCAGGGGGAAACGCCTGGTATCTTTATAGTCCTGTCGGGTTTCGCCACC
TCTGACTTGAGCGTCGATTTTTGTGATGCTCGTCAGGGGGGCGGAGCCTATGGAAAAACGCCAGCAACGC
GGCCTTTTTACGGTTCCTGGCCTTTTGCTGGCCTTTTGCTCACATGTTCTTTCCTGCGTTATCCCCTGAT
TCTGTGGATAACCGTATTACCGCCTTTGAGTGAGCTGATACCGCTCGCCGCAGCCGAACGACCGAGCGCA
GCGAGTCAGTGAGCGAGGAAGCGGAAGAGCGCCCAATACGCAAACCGCCTCTCCCCGCGCGTTGGCCGAT
TCATTAATGCAGCTGGCACGACAGGTTTCCCGACTGGAAAGCGGGCAGTGAGCGCAACGCAATTAATGTG
AGTTAGCTCACTCATTAGGCACCCCAGGCTTTACACTTTATGCTTCCGGCTCGTATGTTGTGTGGAATTG
TGAGCGGATAACAATTTCACACAGGAAACAGCTATGACCATGATTACGCCAAGCGCGCAATTAACCCTCA
CTAAAGGGAACAAAAGCTGGAGCTGCAAGCTTAATGTAGTCTTATGCAATACTCTTGTAGTCTTGCAACA
TGGTAACGATGAGTTAGCAACATGCCTTACAAGGAGAGAAAAAGCACCGTGCATGCCGATTGGTGGAAGT
AAGGTGGTACGATCGTGCCTTATTAGGAAGGCAACAGACGGGTCTGACATGGATTGGACGAACCACTGAA
TTGCCGCATTGCAGAGATATTGTATTTAAGTGCCTAGCTCGATACATAAACGGGTCTCTCTGGTTAGACC
AGATCTGAGCCTGGGAGCTCTCTGGCTAACTAGGGAACCCACTGCTTAAGCCTCAATAAAGCTTGCCTTG
AGTGCTTCAAGTAGTGTGTGCCCGTCTGTTGTGTGACTCTGGTAACTAGAGATCCCTCAGACCCTTTTAG
TCAGTGTGGAAAATCTCTAGCAGTGGCGCCCGAACAGGGACTTGAAAGCGAAAGGGAAACCAGAGGAGCT
CTCTCGACGCAGGACTCGGCTTGCTGAAGCGCGCACGGCAAGAGGCGAGGGGCGGCGACTGGTGAGTACG
CCAAAAATTTTGACTAGCGGAGGCTAGAAGGAGAGAGATGGGTGCGAGAGCGTCAGTATTAAGCGGGGGA
GAATTAGATCGCGATGGGAAAAAATTCGGTTAAGGCCAGGGGGAAAGAAAAAATATAAATTAAAACATAT
AGTATGGGCAAGCAGGGAGCTAGAACGATTCGCAGTTAATCCTGGCCTGTTAGAAACATCAGAAGGCTGT
AGACAAATACTGGGACAGCTACAACCATCCCTTCAGACAGGATCAGAAGAACTTAGATCATTATATAATA
CAGTAGCAACCCTCTATTGTGTGCATCAAAGGATAGAGATAAAAGACACCAAGGAAGCTTTAGACAAGAT
AGAGGAAGAGCAAAACAAAAGTAAGACCACCGCACAGCAAGCGGCCGCTGATCTTCAGACCTGGAGGAGG
AGATATGAGGGACAATTGGAGAAGTGAATTATATAAATATAAAGTAGTAAAAATTGAACCATTAGGAGTA
GCACCCACCAAGGCAAAGAGAAGAGTGGTGCAGAGAGAAAAAAGAGCAGTGGGAATAGGAGCTTTGTTCC
TTGGGTTCTTGGGAGCAGCAGGAAGCACTATGGGCGCAGCGTCAATGACGCTGACGGTACAGGCCAGACA
ATTATTGTCTGGTATAGTGCAGCAGCAGAACAATTTGCTGAGGGCTATTGAGGCGCAACAGCATCTGTTG
CAACTCACAGTCTGGGGCATCAAGCAGCTCCAGGCAAGAATCCTGGCTGTGGAAAGATACCTAAAGGATC
AACAGCTCCTGGGGATTTGGGGTTGCTCTGGAAAACTCATTTGCACCACTGCTGTGCCTTGGAATGCTAG
TTGGAGTAATAAATCTCTGGAACAGATTTGGAATCACACGACCTGGATGGAGTGGGACAGAGAAATTAAC
AATTACACAAGCTTAATACACTCCTTAATTGAAGAATCGCAAAACCAGCAAGAAAAGAATGAACAAGAAT
TATTGGAATTAGATAAATGGGCAAGTTTGTGGAATTGGTTTAACATAACAAATTGGCTGTGGTATATAAA
ATTATTCATAATGATAGTAGGAGGCTTGGTAGGTTTAAGAATAGTTTTTGCTGTACTTTCTATAGTGAAT
AGAGTTAGGCAGGGATATTCACCATTATCGTTTCAGACCCACCTCCCAACCCCGAGGGGACCCAGAGAGG
GCCTATTTCCCATGATTCCTTCATATTTGCATATACGATACAAGGCTGTTAGAGAGATAATTAGAATTAA
TTTGACTGTAAACACAAAGATATTAGTACAAAATACGTGACGTAGAAAGTAATAATTTCTTGGGTAGTTT
GCAGTTTTAAAATTATGTTTTAAAATGGACTATCATATGCTTACCGTAACTTGAAAGTATTTCGATTTCT
TGGCTTTATATATCTTGTGGAAAGGACGAAACACCGGGTGGAAGGCCATGACCGGAGTTTTAGAGCTAGA
AATAGCAAGTTAAAATAAGGCTAGTCCGTTATCAACTTGAAAAAGTGGCACCGAGTCGGTGCTTTTTTAA
GCTTGGCGTAACTAGATCTTGAGACAAATGGCAGTATTCATCCACAATTTTAAAAGAAAAGGGGGGATTG
GGGGGTACAGTGCAGGGGAAAGAATAGTAGACATAATAGCAACAGACATACAAACTAAAGAATTACAAAA
ACAAATTACAAAAATTCAAAATTTTCGGGTTTATTACAGGGACAGCAGAGATCCACTTTGGCGCCGGCTC
GAGGGGG
Features (pLannotate 1.2.2; 29 found; start..end, strand, type, name):
     14..80      +  CDS            small t antigen (fragment): SV40 (simian virus 40) small t antigen
    106..317     +  promoter       EF-1α core promoter: core promoter for human elongation factor EF-1α
    318..1256    +  intron         EF-1α intron A: intron upstream of the start codon of human EF-1α
   1278..1877    +  CDS            PuroR (fragment): puromycin N-acetyltransferase; pac from Streptomyces; confers resistance to puromycin
   1893..2481    +  misc_feature   WPRE: woodchuck hepatitis virus posttranscriptional regulatory element
   2532..2551    +  misc_feature   cPPT/CTS (fragment): central polypurine tract and central termination sequence of HIV-1
   2553..2786    +  LTR            3' LTR (ΔU3): self-inactivating 3' long terminal repeat (LTR) from HIV-1
   2864..2985    +  polyA_signal   SV40 poly(A) signal: SV40 polyadenylation signal
   3025..3160    +  rep_origin     SV40 ori: SV40 origin of replication
   3181..3199    -  promoter       T7 promoter: promoter for bacteriophage T7 RNA polymerase
   3207..3362    +  CDS            lacZα (fragment): LacZα fragment of β-galactosidase; lacZ fragment
   3367..3795    +  rep_origin     f1 ori (sequence partly withheld): f1 bacteriophage origin of replication; arrow indicates direction of (+) strand synthesis
   3848..3952    +  promoter       AmpR promoter: bla
   3953..4813    +  CDS            AmpR: β-lactamase; bla; confers resistance to ampicillin, carbenicillin, and related antibiotics
   4984..5572    +  rep_origin     ori: high-copy-number ColE1/pMB1/pBR322/pUC origin of replication
   5755..5847    +  CDS            lacI (fragment): lac repressor; lacI; The lac repressor binds to the lac operator to inhibit transcription in E. coli. This inhibition can be relieved by adding lactose or isopropyl-β-D-thiogalactopyranoside (IPTG).
   5860..5881    +  protein_bind   CAP binding site: CAP binding activates transcription in the presence of cAMP. E. coli catabolite activator protein
   5896..5926    +  promoter       lac promoter: promoter for the E. coli lac operon
   5934..5950    +  protein_bind   lac operator: The lac repressor binds to the lac operator to inhibit transcription in E. coli. This inhibition can be relieved by adding lactose or isopropyl-β-D-thiogalactopyranoside (IPTG). lac repressor encoded by lacI
   5995..6013    +  promoter       T3 promoter: promoter for bacteriophage T3 RNA polymerase
   6041..6267    +  promoter       RSV promoter: Rous sarcoma virus enhancer/promoter
   6268..6448    +  LTR            5' LTR (truncated): truncated 5' long terminal repeat (LTR) from HIV-1
   6495..6620    +  misc_feature   HIV-1 Ψ: packaging signal of human immunodeficiency virus type 1
   6604..6967    +  CDS            HIV-1 gag (fragment): gag protein from human immunodeficiency virus 1; gag
   7113..7346    +  misc_feature   RRE: The Rev response element (RRE) of HIV-1 allows for Rev-dependent mRNA export from the nucleus to the cytoplasm.
   7723..7749    +  CDS            Rev (fragment): human immunodeficiency virus 1 (HIV-1) Rev protein; rev; enhances nuclear export of unspliced and incompletely spliced viral mRNAs
   7753..7993    +  promoter       U6 promoter: RNA polymerase III promoter for human U6 snRNA
   8023..8098    +  misc_RNA       gRNA scaffold: guide RNA scaffold for the Streptococcus pyogenes CRISPR/Cas9 system
   8154..8271    +  misc_feature   cPPT/CTS: central polypurine tract and central termination sequence of HIV-1
