[The description below was written by a language model from this plasmid's Addgene catalogue record and pLannotate feature annotations shown in this document.]
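Description:
NADK gRNA (BRDN0001146533) is a third-generation lentiviral guide RNA plasmid built on the lentiGuide-Puro backbone and designed to target human NADK (NAD kinase) for CRISPR-Cas9 editing in mammalian cells. In bacteria it is maintained at high copy from a ColE1/pUC-type origin and selected with ampicillin through the β-lactamase gene. The backbone also carries an f1 origin, an SV40 origin and poly(A) signal, and residual lac, T7 and T3 promoter elements from the parental cloning vector.

The lentiviral transfer cassette begins with an RSV promoter fused to a truncated HIV-1 5' LTR, which makes genomic RNA production independent of Tat. This is followed by the Ψ packaging signal with a partial gag segment, and the Rev response element for Rev-dependent nuclear export. The cassette ends in a ΔU3 self-inactivating 3' LTR. Between the LTRs, a human U6 RNA polymerase III promoter drives the NADK-specific spacer joined to the Streptococcus pyogenes gRNA scaffold. A cPPT/CTS element that aids nuclear import of the viral genome lies downstream of the scaffold. A separate EF-1α promoter with its intron A expresses puromycin N-acetyltransferase for selection of transduced cells, and a WPRE enhances transcript expression.

The plasmid does not encode Cas9, so it must be used with a separate Cas9 vector or in cells that already express the nuclease. According to the depositor, the guide was designed against several NADK reference transcripts and belongs to a human kinome gRNA collection. It is suited to knockout studies of this gene.
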