Addgene plasmid #78071: NADK gRNA (BRDN0001146533)
Purpose: 3rd generation lentiviral gRNA plasmid targeting human NADK
Depositing lab: John Doench & David Root. Depositing organization: Broad Institute. Publication: Optimized sgRNA design to maximize activity and minimize off-target effects of CRISPR-Cas9. Doench JG, Fusi N, Sullender M, Hegde M, Vaimberg EW, Donovan KF, Smith I, Tothova Z, Wilen C, Orchard R, Virgin HW, Listgarten J, Root DE. Nat Biotechnol. 2016 Jan 18. doi: 10.1038/nbt.3437. PubMed 26780180.
Backbone
  Vector backbone: lentiGuide-Puro
  Backbone manufacturer: Zhang Lab (Addgene plasmid # 52963)
  Vector type: Mammalian Expression, Lentiviral, CRISPR
  Selectable markers: Puromycin
Growth in bacteria
  Bacterial resistance: Ampicillin, 100 μg/mL
  Growth temperature: 37°C
  Growth strain: DH5alpha
  Copy number: High Copy
Gene/Insert
  Gene/Insert name: NADK (alt names: NADK; NM_001198993.1)
  gRNA/shRNA sequence: GGTGGAAGGCCATGACCGGA
  Species: H. sapiens (human)
  Entrez Gene: NADK (a.k.a. RP1-283E3.6, dJ283E3.1)
  Promoter: hU6
  Cloning method: Unknown
  Sequencing primers: 5′ U6-F; 3′ pS2-R
Terms and licenses: Academic/Nonprofit Terms; Industry Terms: Not Available to Industry
Depositor comments: The gRNA was designed to target the following Genbank reference sequence(s): NM_001198993.1,NM_001198994.1,NM_001198995.1,NM_023018.4. Note that this plasmid does NOT contain Cas9. It should be used in conjunction with lentiCas9-Blast (Addgene #52962) or otherwise with cell lines already expressing Cas9. Browse the full kinome gRNA library at http://www.addgene.org/pooled-library/broadgpp-human-kinome/ or visit http://www.broadinstitute.org/rnai/public/ for detailed protocols and information.
How to cite: NADK gRNA (BRDN0001146533) was a gift from John Doench & David Root (Addgene plasmid # 78071 ; http://n2t.net/addgene:78071 ; RRID:Addgene_78071)
