>Addgene plasmid #78071 | NADK gRNA (BRDN0001146533) | depositor partial sequence | sequence record 145530 | Target Sequence
GGTGGAAGGCCATGACCGGA
