>Addgene plasmid #78071 | NADK gRNA (BRDN0001146533) | addgene partial sequence | sequence record 151783 | hU6-F 5'-GAGGGCCTATTTCCCATGATT-3'
ATTAGAATTAATTTGACTGTAAACACAAAGATATTAGTACAAAATACGTGACGTAGAAAGTAATAATTTC
TTGGGTAGTTTGCAGTTTTAAAATTATGTTTTAAAATGGACTATCATATGCTTACCGTAACTTGAAAGTA
TTTCGATTTCTTGGCTTTATATATCTTGTGGAAAGGACGAAACACCGGGTGGAAGGCCATGACCGGAGTT
TTAGAGCTAGAAATAGCAAGTTAAAATAAGGCTAGTCCGTTATCAACTTGAAAAAGTGGCACCGAGTCGG
TGCTTTTTTAAGCTTGGCGTAACTAGATCTTGAGACAAATGGCAGTATTCATCCACAATTTTAAAAGAAA
AGGGGGGATTGGGGGGTACAGTGCAGGGGAAAGAATAGTAGACATAATAGCAACAGACATACAAACTAAA
GAATTACAAAAACAAATTACAAAAATTCAAAATTTTCGGGTTTATTACAGGGACAGCAGAGATCCACTTT
GGCGCCGGCTCGAGGGGGCCCGGGTGCAAAGATGGATAAAGTTTTAAACAGAGAGGAATCTTTGCAGCTA
ATGGACCTTCTAGGTCTTGAAAGGAGTGGGAATTGGCTCCGGTGCCCGTCAGTGGGCAGAGCGCACATCG
CCCACAGTCCCCGAGAAGTTGGGGGGAGGGGTCGGCAATTGATCCGGTGCCTAGAGAAGGTGGCGCGGGG
TAAACTGGGAAAGTGATGTCGTGTACTGGCTCCGCCTTTTTCCCGAGGGTGG
